Addgene plasmid #177623: Soat2_Luc
Purpose: Cloned human Soat2 promoter containing exon1 and 2 coupled to luciferase
Depositing lab: Thomas Burris. Depositing organization: University of Health Sciences and Pharmacy in St. Louis. Publication: Antihyperlipidemic Activity of Gut-Restricted LXR Inverse Agonists. Griffett K, Hayes M, Bedia-Diaz G, Appourchaux K, Sanders R, Boeckman MP, Koelblen T, Zhang J, Schulman IG, Elgendy B, Burris TP. ACS Chem Biol. 2022 Apr 13. doi: 10.1021/acschembio.2c00057. PubMed 35417135.
Backbone
  Vector backbone: pTAL
  Backbone size w/o insert (bp): 4700
  Total vector size (bp): 5770
  Vector type: Mammalian Expression, Luciferase
Growth in bacteria
  Bacterial resistance: Ampicillin, 100 μg/mL
  Growth temperature: 37°C
  Growth strain: DH5alpha
  Copy number: Unknown
Gene/Insert
  Gene/Insert name: human Soat2 (alt names: Acat2; Sterol O-Acyltransferase 2)
  Species: H. sapiens (human)
  Insert size (bp): 1000
  Tag / fusion protein: Luciferase
Terms and licenses: Academic/Nonprofit Terms; Industry Terms: Not Available to Industry
How to cite: Soat2_Luc was a gift from Thomas Burris (Addgene plasmid # 177623 ; http://n2t.net/addgene:177623 ; RRID:Addgene_177623)
