[The description below was written by a language model from this plasmid's Addgene catalogue record and pLannotate feature annotations shown in this document.]
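Description:
Soat2_Luc is a mammalian luciferase reporter plasmid built on the pTAL backbone, in which a roughly 1 kb fragment of the human SOAT2 gene (also called ACAT2, sterol O-acyltransferase 2) is placed directly upstream of firefly luciferase. According to the record, the fragment comprises the SOAT2 promoter together with exons 1 and 2. This agrees with the feature table, which detects two short SOAT2 coding fragments separated by unannotated sequence, presumably the intervening intron. The second fragment ends just before the start of the luc+ open reading frame. The catalogue lists luciferase as a tag or fusion partner, but the record does not state whether the exonic sequence is translated in frame with luciferase or simply forms part of the transcribed leader. No separate minimal promoter is annotated, so reporter expression appears to depend on the cloned SOAT2 regulatory sequence.

Upstream of the insert sit a synthetic poly(A) signal and an RNA polymerase II transcriptional pause site from the human α2-globin gene, standard elements that block read-through transcription from the backbone and so lower background signal. An SV40 poly(A) signal lies downstream of luciferase. It is annotated on the opposite strand, though the SV40 polyadenylation region is commonly used in either orientation. The plasmid is propagated in E. coli through a high-copy ColE1/pUC-type origin with ampicillin selection (AmpR and its bla promoter), and an f1 origin is also present. The short lacZα, SV40 large T antigen and tetracycline-resistance fragments are non-functional backbone remnants. The 5,770 nt total matches the catalogue size.

The construct is suited to transient transfection assays that measure SOAT2 promoter activity. The associated publication concerns gut-restricted LXR inverse agonists with antihyperlipidemic activity, which suggests its use in assessing the effect of such compounds on SOAT2 transcription.
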