Features (pLannotate 1.2.2; 13 found; start..end, strand, type, name):
     34..462     +  rep_origin     f1 ori (sequence partly withheld): f1 bacteriophage origin of replication; arrow indicates direction of (+) strand synthesis
    494..561     -  CDS            lacZα (fragment): LacZα fragment of β-galactosidase; lacZ fragment
    620..668     +  polyA_signal   poly(A) signal: synthetic polyadenylation signal
    682..773     +  misc_feature   pause site: RNA polymerase II transcriptional pause signal from the human α2 globin gene
   1145..1228    +  CDS            SOAT2 (fragment): SOAT2_HUMAN - Also known as ACACT2, ACAT2. Experimental evidence at protein level: Swiss-Prot protein existence level 1. [Isoform 3]: Has lower enzymatic activity compared to isoform 1. From Homo sapiens (Human).
   1717..1812    +  CDS            SOAT2 (fragment): SOAT2_HUMAN - Also known as ACACT2, ACAT2. Experimental evidence at protein level: Swiss-Prot protein existence level 1. [Isoform 3]: Has lower enzymatic activity compared to isoform 1. From Homo sapiens (Human).
   1820..3472    +  CDS            luciferase: firefly luciferase; luc+; enhanced luc+ version of the luciferase gene
   3513..3634    -  polyA_signal   SV40 poly(A) signal: SV40 polyadenylation signal
   3657..3725    -  CDS            large T antigen (fragment): large T antigen from SV40 (simian virus 40)
   3741..3873    +  CDS            TcR (fragment): tetracycline efflux protein; tet; confers resistance to tetracycline
   4053..4641    -  rep_origin     ori: high-copy-number ColE1/pMB1/pBR322/pUC origin of replication
   4812..5672    -  CDS            AmpR: β-lactamase; bla; confers resistance to ampicillin, carbenicillin, and related antibiotics
   5673..7       -  promoter       AmpR promoter (across the origin): bla
>Addgene plasmid #177623 | Soat2_Luc | addgene full sequence | sequence record 348455 | Addgene NGS Result
TTCCGCGCACATTTCCCCGAAAAGTGCCACCTG
[124 nt withheld, positions 34-157]
C
[91 nt withheld, positions 159-249]
A
[49 nt withheld, positions 251-299]
CCTTTGACGTTGGAGTCCACGTTCTTT
[37 nt withheld, positions 327-363]
ACCCTATCTCGGTCTATTCTTTTGATTTATAAGGGATTTTGCCGATTTCGGCCTATTGGTTAAAAAATGA
GCTGATTTAACAAAAATTTAACGCGAATTTTAACAAAATATTAACGCTTACAATTTGCCATTCGCCATTC
AGGCTGCGCAACTGTTGGGAAGGGCGATCGGTGCGGGCCTCTTCGCTATTACGCCAGCCCAAGCTACCAT
GATAAGTAAGTAATATTAAGGTACGGGAGGTACTTGGAGCGGCCGCAATAAAATATCTTTATTTTCATTA
CATCTGTGTGTTGGTTTTTTGTGTGAATCGATAGTACTAACATACGCTCTCCATCAAAACAAAACGAAAC
AAAACAAACTAGCAAAATAGGCTGTCCCCAGTGCAAGTGCAGGTGCCAGAACATTTCTCTATCGATAGGT
ACCGAGCTCTTACGCGTGCTAGCCCGGGCTCGAGCCCAAGATGTACCCAGCCACTATTCCTGTGTGTGTG
TGGCGGGGTGGATAGCACCCTTGGAGCTGGGCATCTGGATGGTGGTTGGGGTGTTAGGGGGATGTGGCGA
TCCCTGCGACAGACAGCAGAGTGAGGTCTGAATCTGAGAAGCTCTGCCTCCAGATCAGATAACCTATCGC
ACTCCCAGAGGCCCCCTCCTCCTGAAAGGACTTTAGTCTTTGGAGCTGTCACCTGAGCTGAGTGGGACAA
GAGCTCTACAGGGCAGGCCACACTGCGAAGGAAGGAGGCAACACGGGCAAGGGCTGCCTGCTGCCCGCTG
GAGACCGCACCATGGAGCCAGGCGGGGCCCGTCTGCGTCTGCAGAGGACAGAAGGGCTGGGAGGGGAGCG
GGAGCGCCAACCCTGTGGAGATGGTGAGCCGCCCTCGGGGGTGCAGAAGGCACAGGCAAGTGGGGGGGAG
GCGGGGAGAGATGCGCTATGGAGAGAAGGCTCCAACTGCCTGATGCCAATCCTTCCTGCTGTCCAGAGAG
GCCAAGGAAGGTAGACCCTGGCCTCAGCCCAGAGCCACCCAGCTGGAAGATGGAACAGAAAAGAGCTATG
TCAGAGCTGTGGCCTGGCCTTATCCTTCTGACTGTTTAGCCCCAGATAGTGAATGGAGTAGCTTCCCATT
CCCTGAGTGCCCTGTTCCCAGTAATGTCACCAGGCCCCCTGCTTGCCTATGGCCTCCTCACCACTGGCAA
CAGCAACTTCCCCTTCTAGTAGCCCCAACCATGATACTAGATATTGGCTGGTTGGGGTGAGGGCAGCTGC
TGAGCACACAAAGCATTTCCTGACCACAGGATGCCTCTGGGTCTGCAGAACCCCAATTCCTCCTGTTGAC
TGTGCCTTTGATCCCTCCTCACAGGAAACACTGAGACGCACAGAGCCCCGGACTTGGTACAATGGACCCG
ACACATGGAGGTGAGGGATGTCAGAGGTCAGAGGTCAAGTGGACAGATCCTTGGCCATGGAAGACGCCAA
AAACATAAAGAAAGGCCCGGCGCCATTCTATCCGCTGGAAGATGGAACCGCTGGAGAGCAACTGCATAAG
GCTATGAAGAGATACGCCCTGGTTCCTGGAACAATTGCTTTTACAGATGCACATATCGAGGTGGACATCA
CTTACGCTGAGTACTTCGAAATGTCCGTTCGGTTGGCAGAAGCTATGAAACGATATGGGCTGAATACAAA
TCACAGAATCGTCGTATGCAGTGAAAACTCTCTTCAATTCTTTATGCCGGTGTTGGGCGCGTTATTTATC
GGAGTTGCAGTTGCGCCCGCGAACGACATTTATAATGAACGTGAATTGCTCAACAGTATGGGCATTTCGC
AGCCTACCGTGGTGTTCGTTTCCAAAAAGGGGTTGCAAAAAATTTTGAACGTGCAAAAAAAGCTCCCAAT
CATCCAAAAAATTATTATCATGGATTCTAAAACGGATTACCAGGGATTTCAGTCGATGTACACGTTCGTC
ACATCTCATCTACCTCCCGGTTTTAATGAATACGATTTTGTGCCAGAGTCCTTCGATAGGGACAAGACAA
TTGCACTGATCATGAACTCCTCTGGATCTACTGGTCTGCCTAAAGGTGTCGCTCTGCCTCATAGAACTGC
CTGCGTGAGATTCTCGCATGCCAGAGATCCTATTTTTGGCAATCAAATCATTCCGGATACTGCGATTTTA
AGTGTTGTTCCATTCCATCACGGTTTTGGAATGTTTACTACACTCGGATATTTGATATGTGGATTTCGAG
TCGTCTTAATGTATAGATTTGAAGAAGAGCTGTTTCTGAGGAGCCTTCAGGATTACAAGATTCAAAGTGC
GCTGCTGGTGCCAACCCTATTCTCCTTCTTCGCCAAAAGCACTCTGATTGACAAATACGATTTATCTAAT
TTACACGAAATTGCTTCTGGTGGCGCTCCCCTCTCTAAGGAAGTCGGGGAAGCGGTTGCCAAGAGGTTCC
ATCTGCCAGGTATCAGGCAAGGATATGGGCTCACTGAGACTACATCAGCTATTCTGATTACACCCGAGGG
GGATGATAAACCGGGCGCGGTCGGTAAAGTTGTTCCATTTTTTGAAGCGAAGGTTGTGGATCTGGATACC
GGGAAAACGCTGGGCGTTAATCAAAGAGGCGAACTGTGTGTGAGAGGTCCTATGATTATGTCCGGTTATG
TAAACAATCCGGAAGCGACCAACGCCTTGATTGACAAGGATGGATGGCTACATTCTGGAGACATAGCTTA
CTGGGACGAAGACGAACACTTCTTCATCGTTGACCGCCTGAAGTCTCTGATTAAGTACAAAGGCTATCAG
GTGGCTCCCGCTGAATTGGAATCCATCTTGCTCCAACACCCCAACATCTTCGACGCAGGTGTCGCAGGTC
TTCCCGACGATGACGCCGGTGAACTTCCCGCCGCCGTTGTTGTTTTGGAGCACGGAAAGACGATGACGGA
AAAAGAGATCGTGGATTACGTCGCCAGTCAAGTAACAACCGCGAAAAAGTTGCGCGGAGGAGTTGTGTTT
GTGGACGAAGTACCGAAAGGTCTTACCGGAAAACTCGACGCAAGAAAAATCAGAGAGATCCTCATAAAGG
CCAAGAAGGGCGGAAAGATCGCCGTGTAATTCTAGAGTCGGGGCGGCCGGCCGCTTCGAGCAGACATGAT
AAGATACATTGATGAGTTTGGACAAACCACAACTAGAATGCAGTGAAAAAAATGCTTTATTTGTGAAATT
TGTGATGCTATTGCTTTATTTGTAACCATTATAAGCTGCAATAAACAAGTTAACAACAACAATTGCATTC
ATTTTATGTTTCAGGTTCAGGGGGAGGTGTGGGAGGTTTTTTAAAGCAAGTAAAACCTCTACAAATGTGG
TAAAATCGATAAGGATCCGTCGACCGATGCCCTTGAGAGCCTTCAACCCAGTCAGCTCCTTCCGGTGGGC
GCGGGGCATGACTATCGTCGCCGCACTTATGACTGTCTTCTTTATCATGCAACTCGTAGGACAGGTGCCG
GCAGCGCTCTTCCGCTTCCTCGCTCACTGACTCGCTGCGCTCGGTCGTTCGGCTGCGGCGAGCGGTATCA
GCTCACTCAAAGGCGGTAATACGGTTATCCACAGAATCAGGGGATAACGCAGGAAAGAACATGTGAGCAA
AAGGCCAGCAAAAGGCCAGGAACCGTAAAAAGGCCGCGTTGCTGGCGTTTTTCCATAGGCTCCGCCCCCC
TGACGAGCATCACAAAAATCGACGCTCAAGTCAGAGGTGGCGAAACCCGACAGGACTATAAAGATACCAG
GCGTTTCCCCCTGGAAGCTCCCTCGTGCGCTCTCCTGTTCCGACCCTGCCGCTTACCGGATACCTGTCCG
CCTTTCTCCCTTCGGGAAGCGTGGCGCTTTCTCATAGCTCACGCTGTAGGTATCTCAGTTCGGTGTAGGT
CGTTCGCTCCAAGCTGGGCTGTGTGCACGAACCCCCCGTTCAGCCCGACCGCTGCGCCTTATCCGGTAAC
TATCGTCTTGAGTCCAACCCGGTAAGACACGACTTATCGCCACTGGCAGCAGCCACTGGTAACAGGATTA
GCAGAGCGAGGTATGTAGGCGGTGCTACAGAGTTCTTGAAGTGGTGGCCTAACTACGGCTACACTAGAAG
AACAGTATTTGGTATCTGCGCTCTGCTGAAGCCAGTTACCTTCGGAAAAAGAGTTGGTAGCTCTTGATCC
GGCAAACAAACCACCGCTGGTAGCGGTGGTTTTTTTGTTTGCAAGCAGCAGATTACGCGCAGAAAAAAAG
GATCTCAAGAAGATCCTTTGATCTTTTCTACGGGGTCTGACGCTCAGTGGAACGAAAACTCACGTTAAGG
GATTTTGGTCATGAGATTATCAAAAAGGATCTTCACCTAGATCCTTTTAAATTAAAAATGAAGTTTTAAA
TCAATCTAAAGTATATATGAGTAAACTTGGTCTGACAGTTACCAATGCTTAATCAGTGAGGCACCTATCT
CAGCGATCTGTCTATTTCGTTCATCCATAGTTGCCTGACTCCCCGTCGTGTAGATAACTACGATACGGGA
GGGCTTACCATCTGGCCCCAGTGCTGCAATGATACCGCGAGACCCACGCTCACCGGCTCCAGATTTATCA
GCAATAAACCAGCCAGCCGGAAGGGCCGAGCGCAGAAGTGGTCCTGCAACTTTATCCGCCTCCATCCAGT
CTATTAATTGTTGCCGGGAAGCTAGAGTAAGTAGTTCGCCAGTTAATAGTTTGCGCAACGTTGTTGCCAT
TGCTACAGGCATCGTGGTGTCACGCTCGTCGTTTGGTATGGCTTCATTCAGCTCCGGTTCCCAACGATCA
AGGCGAGTTACATGATCCCCCATGTTGTGCAAAAAAGCGGTTAGCTCCTTCGGTCCTCCGATCGTTGTCA
GAAGTAAGTTGGCCGCAGTGTTATCACTCATGGTTATGGCAGCACTGCATAATTCTCTTACTGTCATGCC
ATCCGTAAGATGCTTTTCTGTGACTGGTGAGTACTCAACCAAGTCATTCTGAGAATAGTGTATGCGGCGA
CCGAGTTGCTCTTGCCCGGCGTCAATACGGGATAATACCGCGCCACATAGCAGAACTTTAAAAGTGCTCA
TCATTGGAAAACGTTCTTCGGGGCGAAAACTCTCAAGGATCTTACCGCTGTTGAGATCCAGTTCGATGTA
ACCCACTCGTGCACCCAACTGATCTTCAGCATCTTTTACTTTCACCAGCGTTTCTGGGTGAGCAAAAACA
GGAAGGCAAAATGCCGCAAAAAAGGGAATAAGGGCGACACGGAAATGTTGAATACTCATACTCTTCCTTT
TTCAATATTATTGAAGCATTTATCAGGGTTATTGTCTCATGAGCGGATACATATTTGAATGTATTTAGAA
AAATAAACAAATAGGGG
